>Addgene plasmid #40942 | pAT222 | depositor full sequence | sequence record 54252 | pAT222 sequence 7484 bps
ACTCACCAGTCACAGAAAAGCATCTTACGGATGGCATGACAGTAAGAGAATTATGCAGTGCTGCCATAAC
CATGAGTGATAACACTGCGGCCAACTTACTTCTGACAACGATCGGAGGACCGAAGGAGCTAACCGCTTTT
TTGCACAACATGGGGGATCATGTAACTCGCCTTGATCGTTGGGAACCGGAGCTGAATGAAGCCATACCAA
ACGACGAGCGTGACACCACGATGCCTGTAGCAATGGCAACAACGTTGCGCAAACTATTAACTGGCGAACT
ACTTACTCTAGCTTCCCGGCAACAATTAATAGACTGGATGGAGGCGGATAAAGTTGCAGGACCACTTCTG
CGCTCGGCCCTTCCGGCTGGCTGGTTTATTGCTGATAAATCTGGAGCCGGTGAGCGTGGGTCTCGCGGTA
TCATTGCAGCACTGGGGCCAGATGGTAAGCCCTCCCGTATCGTAGTTATCTACACGACGGGGAGTCAGGC
AACTATGGATGAACGAAATAGACAGATCGCTGAGATAGGTGCCTCACTGATTAAGCATTGGTAACTGTCA
GACCAAGTTTACTCATATATACTTTAGATTGATTTAAAACTTCATTTTTAATTTAAAAGGATCTAGGTGA
AGATCCTTTTTGATAATCTCATGACCAAAATCCCTTAACGTGAGTTTTCGTTCCACTGAGCGTCAGACCC
CGTAGAAAAGATCAAAGGATCTTCTTGAGATCCTTTTTTTCTGCGCGTAATCTGCTGCTTGCAAACAAAA
AAACCACCGCTACCAGCGGTGGTTTGTTTGCCGGATCAAGAGCTACCAACTCTTTTTCCGAAGGTAACTG
GCTTCAGCAGAGCGCAGATACCAAATACTGTCCTTCTAGTGTAGCCGTAGTTAGGCCACCACTTCAAGAA
CTCTGTAGCACCGCCTACATACCTCGCTCTGCTAATCCTGTTACCAGTGGCTGCTGCCAGTGGCGATAAG
TCGTGTCTTACCGGGTTGGACTCAAGACGATAGTTACCGGATAAGGCGCAGCGGTCGGGCTGAACGGGGG
GTTCGTGCACACAGCCCAGCTTGGAGCGAACGACCTACACCGAACTGAGATACCTACAGCGTGAGCTATG
AGAAAGCGCCACGCTTCCCGAAGGGAGAAAGGCGGACAGGTATCCGGTAAGCGGCAGGGTCGGAACAGGA
GAGCGCACGAGGGAGCTTCCAGGGGGAAACGCCTGGTATCTTTATAGTCCTGTCGGGTTTCGCCACCTCT
GACTTGAGCGTCGATTTTTGTGATGCTCGTCAGGGGGGCGGAGCCTATGGAAAAACGCCAGCAACGCGGC
CTTTTTACGGTTCCTGGCCTTTTGCTGGCCTTTTGCTCACATGTTCTTTCCTGCGTTATCCCCTGATTCT
GTGGATAACCGTATTACCGCCTTTGAGTGAGCTGATACCGCTCGCCGCAGCCGAACGACCGAGCGCAGCG
AGTCAGTGAGCGAGGAAGCGGAAGAGCGCCCAATACGCAAACCGCCTCTCCCCGCGCGTTGGCCGATTCA
TTAATGCAGCTGGCACGACAGGTTTCCCGACTGGAAAGCGGGCAGTGAGCGCAACGCAATTAATGTGAGT
TACCTCACTCATTAGGCACCCCAGGCTTTACACTTTATGCTTCCGGCTCGTATGTTGTGTGGAATTGTGA
GCGGATAACAATTTCACACAGGAAACAGCTATGACCATGATTACGCCAAGCTCGGAATTAACCCTCACTA
AAGGGAACAAAAGCTGGGTACCCTATTACTCTTGGCCTCCTCTAGTACACTCTATATTTTTTTATGCCTC
GGTAATGATTTTCATTTTTTTTTTTCCACCTAGCGGATGACTCTTTTTTTTTCTTAGCGATTGGCATTAT
CACATAATGAATTATACATTATATAAAGTAATGTGATTTCTTCGAAGAATATACTAAAAAATGAGCAGGC
AAGATAAACGAAGGCAAAGCTCGAGGAGATGAGTAAAGGAGAAGAACTTTTCACTGGAGTTGTCCCAATT
CTTGTTGAATTAGATGGTGATGTTAATGGGCACAAATTTTCTGTCAGTGGAGAGGGTGAAGGTGATGCAA
CATACGGAAAACTTACCCTTAAATTTATTTGCACTACTGGAAAACTACCTGTTCCATGGCCAACACTTGT
CACTACTTTCACTTATGGTGTTCAATGCTTTTCAAGATACCCAGATCATATGAAACAGCATGACTTTTTC
AAGAGTGCCATGCCCGAAGGTTATGTACAGGAAAGAACTATATTTTTCAAAGATGACGGGAACTACAAGA
CACGTGCTGAAGTCAAGTTTGAAGGTGATACCCTTGTTAATAGAATCGAGTTAAAAGGTATTGATTTTAA
AGAAGATGGAAACATTCTTGGACACAAATTGGAATACAACTATAACTCACACAATGTATACATCATGGCA
GACAAACAAAAGAATGGAATCAAAGCTAACTTCAAAATTAGACACAACATTGAAGATGGAAGCGTTCAAC
TAGCAGACCATTATCAACAAAATACTCCAATTGGCGATGGCCCTGTCCTTTTACCAGACAACCATTACCT
GTCCACACAATCTGCCCTTTCGAAAGATCCCAACGAAAAGAGAGACCACATGGTCCTTCTTGAGTTTGTA
ACAGCTGCTGGGATTACACATGGCATGGATGAACTATACAAAGAATTCCTGCAGCCCGGGGGATCCATGG
TGAAATATGTAACGTTATACGATGTCGCAGAGTATGCCGGTGTCTCTTATCAGACCGTTTCCCGCGTGGT
GAACCAGGCCAGCCACGTTTCTGCGAAAACGCGGGAAAAAGTGGAAGCGGCGATGGCGGAGCTGAATTAC
ATTCCCAACCGCGTGGCACAGCAACTGGCGGACAAAGGTGGCGGATCGTTGCTGATTGGCGTTGCCTCCT
CCAGTCTGGCCCTGCACGCGCCGTCGCAAATTGTCGCGGCGATTAAATCTCGCGCCGATCAACTGGGTGC
CAGCGTGGTGGTGTCGATGGTAGAACGAAGCGGCGTCGAAGCCTGTAAAGCGGCGGTGCACAATCTTCTC
GCGCAACGCGTCAGTGGGCTGATCATTAACTATCCGCTGGATGACCAGGATGCCATTGCTGTGGAAGCTG
CCTGCACTAATGTTCCGGCGTTATTTCTTGATGTCTCTGACCAGACACCCATCAACAGTATTATTTTCTC
CCATGAAGACGGTACGCGACTGGGCGTGGAGCATCTGGTCGCATTGGGTCACCAGCAAATCGCGCTGTTA
GCGGGCCCATTAAGTTCTGTCTCGGCGCGTCTGCGTCTGGCTGGCTGGCATAAATATCTCACTCGCAATC
AAATTCAGCCGATAGCGGAACGGGAAGGCGACTGGAGTGCCATGTCCGGTTTTCAACAAACCATGCTAAT
GCTGAATGAGGGCATCGTTCCCACTGCGATGCTGGTTGCCAACGATCAGATGGCGCTGGGCGCAATGCGC
GCCATTACCGAGTCCGGGCTGCGCGTTGGTGCGGATATCTCGGTAGTGGGATACGACGATACCGAAGACA
GCTCATGTTATATCCCGCCGTTAACCACCATCAAACAGGATTTTCGCCTGCTGGGGCAAACCAGCGTGGA
CCGCTTGCTGCAACTCTCTCAGGGCCAGGCGGTGAAGGGCAATCAGCTGTTGCCCGTCTCACTGGTGAAA
AGAAAAACCACCCTGGCGCCCAATACGCAAACCGCCTCTCCCCGCGCGTTGGCCGATTCATTAATGCAGC
TGGGATCCTGTACTCCACCAAAGAAGAAGAGAAAGGTTGCCTAATCTAGAGCGGCCGCCACCGCGGTGGA
GCTCCAATTCGCCCTATAGTGAGTCGTATTACAATTCACTGGCCGTCGTTTTACAACGTCGTGACTGGGA
AAACCCTGGCGTTACCCAACTTAATCGCCTTGCAGCACATCCCCCTTTCGCCAGCTGGCGTAATAGCGAA
GAGGCCCGCACCGATCGCCCTTCCCAACAGTTGCGCAGCCTGAATGGCGAATGGCGCG
[124 nt withheld, positions 4049-4172]
C
[91 nt withheld, positions 4174-4264]
A
[49 nt withheld, positions 4266-4314]
CCTTTGACGTTGGAGTCCACGTTCTTT
[37 nt withheld, positions 4342-4378]
ACCCTATCTCGGTCTATTCTTTTGATTTATAAGGGATTTTGCCGATTTCGGCCTATTGGTTAAAAAATGA
GCTGATTTAACAAAAATTTAACGCGAATTTTAACAAAATATTAACGTTTACAATTTCCTGATGCGGTATT
TTCTCCTTACGCATCTGTGCGGTATTTCACACCGCATATCGACGGTCGAGGAGAACTTCTAGTATATCCA
CATACCTAATATTATTGCCTTATTAAAAATGGAATCCCAACAATTACATCAAAATCCACATTCTCTTCAA
AATCAATTGTCCTGTACTTCCTTGTTCATGTGTGTTCAAAAACGTTATATTTATAGGATAATTATACTCT
ATTTCTCAACAAGTAATTGGTTGTTTGGCCGAGCGGTCTAAGGCGCCTGATTCAAGAAATATCTTGACCG
CAGTTAACTGTGGGAATACTCAGGTATCGTAAGATGCAAGAGTTCGAATCTCTTAGCAACCATTATTTTT
TTCCTCAACATAACGAGAACACACAGGGGCGCTATCGCACAGAATCAAATTCGATGACTGGAAATTTTTT
GTTAATTTCAGAGGTCGCCTGACGCATATACCTTTTTCAACTGAAAAATTGGGAGAAAAAGGAAAGGTGA
GAGGCCGGAACCGGCTTTTCATATAGAATAGAGAAGCGTTCATGACTAAATGCTTGCATCACAATACTTG
AAGTTGACAATATTATTTAAGGACCTATTGTTTTTTCCAATAGGTGGTTAGCAATCGTCTTACTTTCTAA
CTTTTCTTACCTTTTACATTTCAGCAATATATATATATATTTCAAGGATATACCATTCTAATGTCTGCCC
CTATGTCTGCCCCTAAGAAGATCGTCGTTTTGCCAGGTGACCACGTTGGTCAAGAAATCACAGCCGAAGC
CATTAAGGTTCTTAAAGCTATTTCTGATGTTCGTTCCAATGTCAAGTTCGATTTCGAAAATCATTTAATT
GGTGGTGCTGCTATCGATGCTACAGGTGTCCCACTTCCAGATGAGGCGCTGGAAGCCTCCAAGAAGGTTG
ATGCCGTTTTGTTAGGTGCTGTGGCTGGTCCTAAATGGGGTACCGGTAGTGTTAGACCTGAACAAGGTTT
ACTAAAAATCCGTAAAGAACTTCAATTGTACGCCAACTTAAGACCATGTAACTTTGCATCCGACTCTCTT
TTAGACTTATCTCCAATCAAGCCACAATTTGCTAAAGGTACTGACTTCGTTGTTGTCAGAGAATTAGTGG
GAGGTATTTACTTTGGTAAGAGAAAGGAAGACGATGGTGATGGTGTCGCTTGGGATAGTGAACAATACAC
CGTTCCAGAAGTGCAAAGAATCACAAGAATGGCCGCTTTCATGGCCCTACAACATGAGCCACCATTGCCT
ATTTGGTCCTTGGATAAAGCTAATCTTTTGGCCTCTTCAAGATTATGGAGAAAAACTGTGGAGGAAACCA
TCAAGAACGAATTCCCTACATTGAAGGTTCAACATCAATTGATTGATTCTGCCGCCATGATCCTAGTTAA
GAACCCAACCCACCTAAATGGTATTATAATCACCAGCAACATGTTTGGTGATATCATCTCCGATGAAGCC
TCCGTTATCCCAGGTTCCTTGGGTTTGTTGCCATCTGCGTCCTTGGCCTCTTTGCCAGACAAGAACACCG
CATTTGGTTTGTACGAACCATGCCACGGTTCTGCTCCAGATTTGCCAAAGAATAAGGTTGACCCTATCGC
CACTATCTTGTCTGCTGCAATGATGTTGAAATTGTCATTGAACTTGCCTGAAGAAGGTAAGGCCATTGAA
GATGCAGTTAAAAAGGTTTTGGATGCAGGTATCAGAACTGGTGATTTAGGTGGTTCCAACAGTACCACCG
AAGTCGGTGATGCTGTCGCCGAAGAAGTTAAGAAAATCCTTGCTTAAAAAGATTCTCTTTTTTTATGATA
TTTGTACATAAACTTTATAAATGAAATTCATAATAGAAACGACACGAAATTACAAAATGGAATATGTTCA
TAGGGTAGACGAAACTATATACGCAATCTACATACATTTATCAAGAAGGAGAAAAAGGAGGATAGTAAAG
GAATACAGGTAAGCAAATTGATACTAATGGCTCAACGTGATAAGGAAAAAGAATTGCACTTTAACATTAA
TATTGACAAGGAGGAGGGCACCACACAAAAAGTTAGGTGTAACAGAAAATCATGAAACTACGATTCCTAA
TTTGATATTGGAGGATTTTCTCTAAAAAAAAAAAAATACAACAAATAAAAAACACTCAATGACCTGACCA
TTTGATGGAGTTTAAGTCAATACCTTCTTGAAGCATTTCCCATAATGGTGAAAGTTCCCTCAAGAATTTT
ACTCTGTCAGAAACGGCCTTACGACGTAGTCGATATGGTGCACTCTCAGTACAATCTGCTCTGATGCCGC
ATAGTTAAGCCAGCCCCGACACCCGCCAACACCCGCTGACGCGCCCTGACGGGCTTGTCTGCTCCCGGCA
TCCGCTTACAGACAAGCTGTGACCGTCTCCGGGAGCTGCATGTGTCAGAGGTTTTCACCGTCATCACCGA
AACGCGCGAGACGAAAGGGCCTCGTGATACGCCTATTTTTATAGGTTAATGTCATGATAATAATGGTTTC
TTAGACGTCAGGTGGCACTTTTCGGGGAAATGTGCGCGGAACCCCTATTTGTTTATTTTTCTAAATACAT
TCAAATATGTATCCGCTCATGAGACAATAACCCTGATAAATGCTTCAATAATATTGAAAAAGGAAGAGTA
TGAGTATTCAACATTTCCGTGTCGCCCTTATTCCCTTTTTTGCGGCATTTTGCCTTCCTGTTTTTGCTCA
CCCAGAAACGCTGGTGAAAGTAAAAGATGCTGAAGATCAGTTGGGTGCACGAGTGGGTTACATCGAACTG
GATCTCAACAGCGGTAAGATCCTTGAGAGTTTTCGCCCCGAAGAACGTTTTCCAATGATGAGCACTTTTA
AAGTTCTGCTATGTGGCGCGGTATTATCCCGTATTGACGCCGGGCAAGAGCAACTCGGTCGCCGCATACA
CTATTCTCAGAATGACTTGGTTGAGT
Features (pLannotate 1.2.2; 23 found; start..end, strand, type, name):
    725..1313    +  rep_origin     ori: high-copy-number ColE1/pMB1/pBR322/pUC origin of replication
   1496..1588    +  CDS            lacI (fragment): lac repressor; lacI; The lac repressor binds to the lac operator to inhibit transcription in E. coli. This inhibition can be relieved by adding lactose or isopropyl-β-D-thiogalactopyranoside (IPTG).
   1601..1622    +  protein_bind   CAP binding site: CAP binding activates transcription in the presence of cAMP. E. coli catabolite activator protein
   1637..1667    +  promoter       lac promoter: promoter for the E. coli lac operon
   1675..1691    +  protein_bind   lac operator: The lac repressor binds to the lac operator to inhibit transcription in E. coli. This inhibition can be relieved by adding lactose or isopropyl-β-D-thiogalactopyranoside (IPTG). lac repressor encoded by lacI
   1736..1754    +  promoter       T3 promoter: promoter for bacteriophage T3 RNA polymerase
   1792..1979    +  promoter       HIS3 promoter: S. cerevisiae HIS3
   1989..2702    +  CDS            GFP (S65T): GFP (S65T) is a basic (constitutively fluorescent) green fluorescent protein published in 1995, derived from Aequorea victoria.
   2703..2727    -  misc_feature   MCS (fragment): pBluescript multiple cloning site
   2739..3783    +  CDS            lacI (fragment): lac repressor; lacI; The lac repressor binds to the lac operator to inhibit transcription in E. coli. This inhibition can be relieved by adding lactose or isopropyl-β-D-thiogalactopyranoside (IPTG).
   3825..3854    -  misc_feature   MCS (fragment): pBluescript multiple cloning site
   3863..3881    -  promoter       T7 promoter: promoter for bacteriophage T7 RNA polymerase
   3884..4041    +  CDS            lacZα (fragment): LacZα fragment of β-galactosidase; lacZ fragment
   4049..4504    +  rep_origin     f1 ori (sequence partly withheld): f1 bacteriophage origin of replication; arrow indicates direction of (+) strand synthesis
   4505..4557    -  misc_feature   bom (fragment): basis of mobility region from pBR322
   4587..4664    +  CDS            YO192_YEAST (fragment): Experimental evidence at protein level: Swiss-Prot protein existence level 1. From Saccharomyces cerevisiae (strain ATCC 204508 / S288c) (Baker's yeast).
   4804..5208    +  promoter       LEU2 promoter: S. cerevisiae LEU2
   5221..6315    +  CDS            LEU2: 3-isopropylmalate dehydrogenase, required for leucine biosynthesis; S. cerevisiae LEU2; yeast auxotrophic marker
   6677..6778    -  CDS            NFS1 (fragment): NFS1_YEAST - Also known as SPL1 From Saccharomyces cerevisiae (strain ATCC 204508 / S288c) (Baker's yeast).
   6791..6841    -  misc_feature   bom (fragment): basis of mobility region from pBR322
   6943..6978    -  CDS            rop (fragment): Rop protein, which maintains plasmids at low copy number; rop
   7073..7177    +  promoter       AmpR promoter: bla
   7178..554     +  CDS            AmpR (across the origin): β-lactamase; bla; confers resistance to ampicillin, carbenicillin, and related antibiotics
