[The description below was written by a language model from this plasmid's Addgene catalogue record and pLannotate feature annotations shown in this document.]
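Description:
pAT222 is a 7,484 bp yeast expression plasmid built on the pAFS135 backbone, a pBluescript/pRS-type shuttle vector. It is propagated in E. coli through a high-copy ColE1/pUC origin and ampicillin resistance, and it also carries an f1 phage origin. For yeast, selection is by the LEU2 auxotrophic marker with its own promoter. This marker came from a pRS405 fragment that replaced the original HIS3 marker in the intermediate plasmid pAT123. The feature table shows no yeast replication origin or centromere (no 2μ or CEN/ARS), which is consistent with an integrating vector of the pRS405 type, although the record does not state this explicitly.

The payload, cloned between XhoI and XbaI, is a fusion protein expressed from a fragment of the S. cerevisiae HIS3 promoter. It consists of an N-terminal GFP (S65T, V163A), the E. coli lac repressor, and a C-terminal SV40 nuclear localisation signal. The LacI portion carries the I12 mutation (P3Y) and lacks its last 11 amino acids, which prevents tetramerisation. In pAT222 it was further altered by site-directed mutagenesis of pAT123 to give the variant called LacI** or LacI2G (4 mutations). The record does not describe the functional effect of these changes.

GFP-LacI fusions of this kind bind arrays of lac operators inserted in the genome, so that a tagged chromosomal locus can be seen in living yeast cells. The associated study examined how tight protein-DNA interactions favour gene silencing, which suggests this variant was made for comparison with the parental GFP-LacI. Remnants of the lac promoter, lacZα and the T3/T7 promoters flanking the insert are carried over from the cloning backbone.
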