Addgene plasmid #40942: pAT222
Depositing lab: Angela Taddei. Depositing organization: Institut Curie. Publication: Tight protein-DNA interactions favor gene silencing. Dubarry M, Loiodice I, Chen CL, Thermes C, Taddei A. Genes Dev. 2011 Jul 1;25(13):1365-70. 10.1101/gad.611011 PubMed 21724830.
Backbone
  Vector backbone: pAFS135
  Backbone manufacturer: Andrew W. Murray Lab, UCSF (Straight, Sedat, & Murray, 1998. PMID: 9813090)
  Backbone size w/o insert (bp): 5650
  Total vector size (bp): 7484
  Modifications to backbone: HIS3 marker of pAT123 substituted with a LEU2-containing ScaI-DraIII fragment from pRS405
  Vector type: Yeast Expression
  Selectable markers: LEU2
Growth in bacteria
  Bacterial resistance: Ampicillin, 100 μg/mL
  Growth temperature: 37°C
  Growth strain: DH5alpha
  Copy number: Unknown
Gene/Insert
  Gene/Insert name: GFP-LacI** (alt names: GFP-LacI; LacI2G(4mutations); LacI)
  Species: E. coli
  Insert size (bp): 1850
  Mutation: LacI**/LacI2G(4 mutations) (see comment below); lacI-I12 mutation (P3Y); C-terminal 11 amino acids deleted to prevent tetramerization
  Promoter: His3 promoter fragment
  Tag / fusion protein: GFP(S65T, V163A) (N terminal on insert); SV40 NLS (C terminal on insert)
  Cloning method: Restriction Enzyme; 5′ cloning site XhoI (not destroyed); 3′ cloning site XbaI (not destroyed)
  Sequencing primers: 5′ GFP-F, M13_pUC_rev; 3′ M13_pUC_fwd
Resource information
  A portion of this plasmid was derived from a plasmid made by: LEU2-containing pRS405 ScaI-DraIII fragment from Karine Dubrana and Susan Gasser.
Terms and licenses: Academic/Nonprofit Terms; Industry Terms: Not Available to Industry
Depositor comments: The plasmid pAFS135 (Straight, Sedat, and Murray, 1998) contains GFP(S65T, V163A)-LacI(P3Y, del C-terminal 11 aa)-SV40 NLS under the control of a HIS3 promoter fragment. To construct pAT123, the HIS3 marker of AFS135 was replaced with a ScaI-DraIII fragment from RS405 containing LEU2 (a kind gift from Karine Dubrana and Susan Gasser). The plasmid pAT222 was obtained by site-directed mutagenesis of pAT123 to create GFP-LacI**, using the primers (base mutations in lowercase): 5’- GTGGCACAgCAACTGGCGGaCAAAggtggcggaTCGTTGCTGATTGGCGTTGCCtCCT-3’ and 5’- AGGaGGCAACGCCAATCAGCAACGAtccgccaccTTTGtCCGCCAGTTGcTGTGCCAC- 3’. Alternate plasmid name: pAT123LacI2G(4mutations)
How to cite: pAT222 was a gift from Angela Taddei (Addgene plasmid # 40942 ; http://n2t.net/addgene:40942 ; RRID:Addgene_40942)
