>Addgene plasmid #40942 | pAT222 | addgene partial sequence | sequence record 55185 | M13_pUC_fwd
TGTAATACGACTCACTATAGGGCGAATTGGAGCTCCACCGCGGTGGCGGCCGCTCTAGATTAGGCAACCT
TTCTCTTCTTCTTTGGTGGAGTACAGGATCCCAGCTGCATTAATGAATCGGCCAACGCGCGGGGAGAGGC
GGTTTGCGTATTGGGCGCCAGGGTGGTTTTTCTTTTCACCAGTGAGACGGGCAACAGCTGATTGCCCTTC
ACCGCCTGGCCCTGAGAGAGTTGCAGCAAGCGGTCCACGCTGGTTTGCCCCAGCAGGCGAAAATCCTGTT
TGATGGTGGTTAACGGCGGGATATAACATGAGCTGTCTTCGGTATCGTCGTATCCCACTACCGAGATATC
CGCACCAACGCGCAGCCCGGACTCGGTAATGGCGCGCATTGCGCCCAGCGCCATCTGATCGTTGGCAACC
AGCATCGCAGTGGGAACGATGCCCTCATTCAGCATTAGCATGGTTTGTTGAAAACCGGACATGGCACTCC
AGTCGCCTTCCCGTTCCGCTATCGGCTGAATTTGATTGCGAGTGAGATATTTATGCCAGCCAGCCAGACG
CAGACGCGCCGAGACAGAACTTAATGGGCCCGCTAACAGCGCGATTTGCTGGTGACCCAATGCGACCAGA
TGCTCCACGCCCAGTCGCGTACCGTCTTCATGGGAGAAAATAATACTGTTGATGGGTGTCTGGTCAGAGA
CATCAAGAAATAACGCCGGAACATTAGTGCAGGCAGCTTCCACAGCAATGGCATCCTGGTCATCCAGCGG
ATAGTTAATGATCAGCCCACTGACGCGTTGCGCGAGAAGATTGTGCACCGCCGCTTTACAGGCTTCGACG
CCGCTTCGTTCTACCATCGACACCACCACGCTGGCACCCAGTTGATCGGCGCGAGATTTAATCGCCGCGA
CAATTTGCGACGGCGCGTGCAGGGCCAGACTGGAGGAGGCA
