>Addgene plasmid #40942 | pAT222 | addgene partial sequence | sequence record 55189 | GFP-F 5'-GGTCCTTCTTGAGTTTGTAAC-3'
GGCATGGATGAACTATACAAAGAATTCCTGCAGCCCGGGGGATCCATGGTGAAATATGTAACGTTATACG
ATGTCGCAGAGTATGCCGGTGTCTCTTATCAGACCGTTTCCCGCGTGGTGAACCAGGCCAGCCACGTTTC
TGCGAAAACGCGGGAAAAAGTGGAAGCGGCGATGGCGGAGCTGAATTACATTCCCAACCGCGTGGCACAG
CAACTGGCGGACAAAGGTGGCGGATCGTTGCTGATTGGCGTTGCCTCCTCCAGTCTGGCCCTGCACGCGC
CGTCGCAAATTGTCGCGGCGATTAAATCTCGCGCCGATCAACTGGGTGCCAGCGTGGTGGTGTCGATGGT
AGAACGAAGCGGCGTCGAAGCCTGTAAAGCGGCGGTGCACAATCTTCTCGCGCAACGCGTCAGTGGGCTG
ATCATTAACTATCCGCTGGATGACCAGGATGCCATTGCTGTGGAAGCTGCCTGCACTAATGTTCCGGCGT
TATTTCTTGATGTCTCTGACCAGACACCCATCAACAGTATTATTTTCTCCCATGAAGACGGTACGCGACT
GGGCGTGGAGCATCTGGTCGCATTGGGTCACCAGCAAATCGCGCTGTTAGCGGGCCCATTAAGTTCTGTC
TCGGCGCGTCTGCGTCTGGCTGGCTGGCATAAATATCTCACTCGCAATCAAATTCAGCCGATAGCGGAAC
GGGAAGGCGACTGGAGTGCCATGTCCGGTTTTCAACAAACCATGCTAATGCTGAATGAGGGCATCGTTCC
CACTGCGATGCTGGTTGCCAACGATCAGATGGCGCTGGGCGCAATGCGCGCCATTACCGAGTCCGGGCTG
CGCGTTGGTGCGGATATCTCGGTAGTGGGATACGACGATACCGAAGACAGCTCATGTTATATCCCGCCGT
TAACCACCATCAAACAGGATTTTCGCCTG
